>Addgene plasmid #180722 | pMYT069 | addgene full sequence | sequence record 369714 | Addgene NGS Result
GCACTGGGGCCAGATGGTAAGCCCTCCCGTATCGTAGTTATCTACACGACGGGGAGTCAGGCAACTATGG
ATGAACGAAATAGACAGATCGCTGAGATAGGTGCCTCACTGATTAAGCATTGGTAACTGTCAGACCAAGT
TTACTCATATATACTTTAGATTGATTTAAAACTTCATTTTTAATTTAAAAGGATCTAGGTGAAGATCCTT
TTTGATAATCGCGGCCGCGCTCGTCAACTGTAGACCCGAAAATCGTATCTGTGAGGAACGCCGTGCGAAC
CCTTTACCGAGAGGTGGAGCGAGTAGTATCCCGTCCGTAGAATCTGGTGCTTCCCTGAACTGCGTGAAAT
AGTCAACAGCCGACAATAACTGCCACAATGAATAGTCCGACCGCTGCAGTTCCACTAGTACACCGTCTCA
TCGTGATGCTGGGCATAAACCGCCGATTGGAGTAGTGAGCATCTACTCTATGAGACGTGTGTCTAGAAGG
AGAATTCACATGGTGACTCGTCCTTCTGCGTCGTGTGCTCCGAGATAGTGGTTCCGTTACCGTAGACCGA
TACCTTCCCAACTTCGCTTTACAATAGCCTCGTGAATAATCAGGGTGACTCAGACACAGTAGGAGACTTA
CGCCAGAGCAGATAACTTTCGTTTACCGCAGGGCGGCCGCACGGTTATCCACAGAATCAGGGGATAACGC
AGGAAAGAACATGTGAGCAAAAGGCCAGCAAAAGGCCAGGAACCGTAAAAAGGCCGCGTTGCTGGCGTTT
TTCCATAGGCTCCGCCCCCCTGACGAGCATCACAAAAATCGACGCTCAAGTCAGAGGTGGCGAAACCCGA
CAGGACTATAAAGATACCAGGCGTTTCCCCCTGGAAGCTCCCTCGTGCGCTCTCCTGTTCCGACCCTGCC
GCTTACCGGATACCTGTCCGCCTTTCTCCCTTCGGGAAGCGTGGCGCTTTCTCATAGCTCACGCTGTAGG
TATCTCAGTTCGGTGTAGGTCGTTCGCTCCAAGCTGGGCTGTGTGCACGAACCCCCCGTTCAGCCCGACC
GCTGCGCCTTATCCGGTAACTATCGTCTTGAGTCCAACCCGGTAAGACACGACTTATCGCCACTGGCAGC
AGCCACTGGTAACAGGATTAGCAGAGCGAGGTATGTAGGCGGTGCTACAGAGTTCTTGAAGTGGTGGCCT
AACTACGGCTACACTAGAAGAACAGTATTTGGTATCTGCGCTCTGCTGAAGCCAGTTACCTTCGGAAAAA
GAGTTGGTAGCTCTTGATCCGGCAAACAAACCACCGCTGGTAGCGGTGGTTTTTTTGTTTGCAAGCAGCA
GATTACGCGCAGAAAAAAAGGATCTCAAGAAGATCCTTTGATCTTTTCTACGGGGTCTGACGCTCAGTGG
AACGAAAACTCACGTTAAGGGATTTTGGTCATGACAGGTGGCACTTTTCGGGGAAATGTGCGCGGAACCC
CTATTTGTTTATTTTTCTAAATACATTCAAATATGTATCCGCTCATGAGACAATAACCCTGATAAATGCT
TCAATAATATTGAAAAAGGAAGAGTATGAGTATTCAACATTTCCGTGTCGCCCTTATTCCCTTTTTTGCG
GCATTTTGCCTTCCTGTTTTTGCTCACCCAGAAACGCTGGTGAAAGTAAAAGATGCTGAAGATCAGTTGG
GTGCACGAGTGGGTTACATCGAACTGGATCTCAACAGCGGTAAGATCCTTGAGAGTTTTCGCCCCGAAGA
ACGTTTTCCAATGATGAGCACTTTTAAAGTTCTGCTATGTGGCGCGGTATTATCCCGTATTGACGCCGGG
CAAGAGCAACTCGGTCGCCGCATACACTATTCTCAGAATGACTTGGTTGAGTACTCACCAGTCACAGAAA
AGCATCTTACGGATGGCATGACAGTAAGAGAATTATGCAGTGCTGCCATAACCATGAGTGATAACACTGC
GGCCAACTTACTTCTGACAACGATCGGAGGACCGAAGGAGCTAACCGCTTTTTTGCACAACATGGGGGAT
CATGTAACTCGCCTTGATCGTTGGGAACCGGAGCTGAATGAAGCCATACCAAACGACGAGCGTGACACCA
CGATGCCTGTAGCAATGGCAACAACGTTGCGCAAACTATTAACTGGCGAACTACTTACTCTAGCTTCCCG
GCAACAATTAATAGACTGGATGGAGGCGGATAAAGTTGCAGGACCACTTCTGCGCTCGGCCCTTCCGGCT
GGCTGGTTTATTGCTGATAAATCTGGAGCCGGTGAGCGTGGGTCCCGCGGTATCATTGCA
Features (pLannotate 1.2.2; 3 found; start..end, strand, type, name):
    770..1358    -  rep_origin     ori: high-copy-number ColE1/pMB1/pBR322/pUC origin of replication
   1461..1565    +  promoter       AmpR promoter: bla
   1566..126     +  CDS            AmpR (across the origin): β-lactamase; bla; confers resistance to ampicillin, carbenicillin, and related antibiotics
