[The description below was written by a language model from this plasmid's Addgene catalogue record and pLannotate feature annotations shown in this document.]
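Description:
pMYT069 is a small (about 2.3 kb) synthetic-biology plasmid built on the pYTK095 backbone, the ampicillin-resistant cassette vector of the yeast MoClo toolkit (YTK). It is a bacterial cloning and storage plasmid rather than a yeast expression vector in its own right. The annotated features consist only of a high-copy ColE1/pUC-type origin of replication and the β-lactamase gene (AmpR) driven by its native bla promoter, which together allow propagation and ampicillin selection in E. coli. No yeast origin, yeast selectable marker, promoter, coding sequence or terminator is annotated.

The payload is a synthetic "6/7 spacer cassette", a placeholder unit flanked by the ConL6 and ConR7 assembly connectors. In the hierarchical Golden Gate scheme used by the YTK and its multiplex extension (MYT), individual transcription-unit cassettes carry left and right connectors that dictate their order when several cassettes are joined into a multigene plasmid. A spacer cassette carries the appropriate connectors without contributing a functional gene, so it can occupy a position in the assembly chain, here the slot bridging connector 6 to connector 7. This lets a multigene assembly be completed when fewer real cassettes are available than the destination format expects. The automated annotation did not recognise the connectors or spacer sequence, which presumably lie in the unannotated region between the resistance gene and the origin, and the record does not give the spacer's composition or the restriction sites used to build or release it. The plasmid is intended as a toolkit part for modular engineering of Saccharomyces cerevisiae.
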