Addgene plasmid #180722: pMYT069
Purpose: Spacer cassette with ConL6 and ConR7 connectors to be used in the Dueber YTK and Ellis MYT systems
Depositing lab: Tom Ellis. Depositing organization: Imperial College London. Publication: A Multiplex MoClo Toolkit for Extensive and Flexible Engineering of Saccharomyces cerevisiae. Shaw WM, Khalil AS, Ellis T. ACS Synth Biol. 2023 Nov 6. doi: 10.1021/acssynbio.3c00423. PubMed 37930278.
Backbone
  Vector backbone: pYTK095
  Backbone manufacturer: John Dueber
  Vector type: Synthetic Biology
Growth in bacteria
  Bacterial resistance: Ampicillin, 100 μg/mL
  Growth temperature: 37°C
  Growth strain: DH5alpha
  Copy number: High Copy
Gene/Insert
  Gene/Insert name: 6/7 Spacer Cassette
  Species: Synthetic
  Cloning method: Restriction Enzyme; 5′ cloning site Unknown (unknown if destroyed)
Terms and licenses: Academic/Nonprofit Terms; Industry Terms: Not Available to Industry
How to cite: pMYT069 was a gift from Tom Ellis (Addgene plasmid # 180722 ; http://n2t.net/addgene:180722 ; RRID:Addgene_180722)
